Addgene plasmid #152343: pGBW-m4134467
Purpose: Mammalian expression plasmid for SARS-CoV-2 nsp2
Depositing lab: Ginkgo Bioworks & Benjie Chen. Depositing organization: Ginkgo Bioworks.
Backbone
  Vector backbone: pTwist_CMV_Hygro_6
  Backbone size w/o insert (bp): 6525
  Vector type: Mammalian Expression
  Selectable markers: Hygromycin
Growth in bacteria
  Bacterial resistance: Ampicillin, 100 μg/mL
  Growth temperature: 37°C
  Growth strain: DH5alpha
  Copy number: High Copy
Gene/Insert
  Gene/Insert name: SARS-CoV-2 nsp2
  Species: Severe acute respiratory syndrome coronavirus 2
  Insert size (bp): 1913
  Mutation: wt
  Entrez Gene: ORF1ab (a.k.a. GU280_gp01)
  Promoter: CMV
  Tag / fusion protein: Cleavable TEV;HA (C terminal on backbone)
  Cloning method: Unknown
Resource information
  A portion of this plasmid was derived from a plasmid made by: GinkgoBioworks
Depositor comments: NCBI reference sequence: YP_009725298.1
How to cite: pGBW-m4134467 was a gift from Ginkgo Bioworks & Benjie Chen (Addgene plasmid # 152343 ; http://n2t.net/addgene:152343 ; RRID:Addgene_152343)
