[The description below was written by a language model from this plasmid's Addgene catalogue record and pLannotate feature annotations shown in this document.]
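Description:
pGBW-m4134467 is a mammalian expression plasmid built on the pTwist_CMV_Hygro_6 backbone that carries the wild-type coding sequence for SARS-CoV-2 non-structural protein 2 (nsp2), one of the mature products of the ORF1ab/pp1a replicase polyprotein. It is propagated in E. coli as a high-copy plasmid through a ColE1/pUC-type origin and is selected with ampicillin via a full-length β-lactamase gene. For selection in mammalian cells it contains a separate cassette in which the human ubiquitin C promoter drives hygromycin B phosphotransferase, followed by a synthetic polyadenylation signal.

The roughly 1.9 kb insert sits at the start of the circular sequence record, immediately downstream of the CMV enhancer and promoter elements annotated at the end of the record. The automated annotation matches this open reading frame to a fragment of the SARS-CoV-2 replicase polyprotein 1a; the nsp10 functional text attached to that hit is generic to the polyprotein entry and does not describe this insert, which the catalogue identifies as nsp2. According to the catalogue, the backbone supplies a C-terminal HA epitope tag preceded by a TEV protease cleavage site, allowing detection or immunoprecipitation and optional tag removal, although these small elements are not called out in the feature table. Transcription ends in the region of an annotated SV40 polyadenylation signal, which the table records on the reverse strand. The expression unit is flanked by β-globin insulator elements and by bacterial T7 and rrnG terminators, which help isolate it from neighbouring transcription. The record supports its use for transient or hygromycin-selected stable expression of tagged nsp2 in mammalian cells; specific downstream applications are not stated.
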