Features (pLannotate 1.2.2; 19 found; start..end, strand, type, name):
      8..1921    +  CDS            R1A_SARS2 (fragment): Experimental evidence at protein level: Swiss-Prot protein existence level 1. [Non-structural protein 10]: Plays a pivotal role in viral transcription by stimulating both nsp14 3'-5' exoribonuclease and nsp16 2'-O-methyltransferase activities. Therefore plays an essential role in viral mRNAs cap methylation. From Severe acute respiratory syndrome coronavirus 2 (2019-nCoV) (SARS-CoV-2).
   2038..2159    -  polyA_signal   SV40 poly(A) signal: SV40 polyadenylation signal
   2182..2251    -  CDS            large T antigen (fragment): large T antigen from SV40 (simian virus 40)
   2274..2320    +  terminator     T7 terminator: transcription terminator for bacteriophage T7 RNA polymerase
   2350..2486    +  terminator     rrnG terminator: transcription terminator from the E. coli ribosomal RNA rrnG operon (Albrechtsen et al., 1991)
   2531..2602    +  misc_feature   3' β-globin insulator: insulator downstream of the human β-globin locus (Farrell et al., 2002)
   2828..3416    -  rep_origin     ori: high-copy-number ColE1/pMB1/pBR322/pUC origin of replication
   3588..3652    -  CDS            bla(M) (fragment): β-lactamase lacking the signal sequence; bla(M); allows cytosolic expression of β-lactamase
   3916..5125    +  promoter       UbC promoter: human ubiquitin C promoter
   5135..6156    +  CDS            HygR (fragment): hygromycin B phosphotransferase confers resistance to hygromycin
   6184..6232    +  polyA_signal   poly(A) signal: synthetic polyadenylation signal
   6498..7358    +  CDS            AmpR: β-lactamase; bla; confers resistance to ampicillin, carbenicillin, and related antibiotics
   7371..7507    +  terminator     rrnG terminator: transcription terminator from the E. coli ribosomal RNA rrnG operon (Albrechtsen et al., 1991)
   7652..7723    +  misc_feature   5' β-globin insulator: insulator upstream of the human β-globin locus (Farrell et al., 2002)
   7728..7774    -  terminator     T7 terminator: transcription terminator for bacteriophage T7 RNA polymerase
   7792..7840    -  polyA_signal   poly(A) signal: synthetic polyadenylation signal
   7921..8224    +  enhancer       CMV enhancer: human cytomegalovirus immediate early enhancer
   8297..8314    -  promoter       CMV promoter (fragment): human cytomegalovirus (CMV) immediate early promoter
   8377..8428    +  promoter       CMVd2 promoter: truncated human cytomegalovirus (CMV) immediate early promoter that yields moderately reduced expression relative to the full-length promoter
>Addgene plasmid #152343 | pGBW-m4134467 | depositor full sequence | sequence record 295355 | Full Sequence
CACCATGGCCTACACAAGATATGTGGATAACAATTTTTGTGGGCCGGACGGATACCCTTTAGAATGCATC
AAAGATTTGCTTGCAAGGGCGGGCAAGGCTTCGTGCACTCTGTCCGAGCAGCTGGACTTCATTGATACCA
AGCGCGGTGTTTATTGTTGCCGAGAGCATGAACACGAGATAGCCTGGTATACGGAACGGTCAGAGAAAAG
TTACGAACTCCAAACCCCATTCGAGATCAAGCTAGCTAAAAAGTTTGACACTTTCAACGGCGAATGTCCC
AATTTTGTCTTTCCCCTGAACTCTATTATCAAAACAATACAGCCTCGGGTGGAGAAGAAGAAATTAGACG
GATTCATGGGGCGTATTAGGAGCGTATACCCAGTGGCCAGCCCGAATGAATGCAACCAGATGTGTCTTTC
CACACTGATGAAGTGCGATCACTGTGGCGAGACTTCTTGGCAAACCGGTGACTTCGTAAAAGCGACATGC
GAGTTTTGTGGTACCGAGAATCTGACTAAGGAGGGAGCTACCACATGCGGCTATTTGCCACAGAATGCAG
TGGTCAAGATCTACTGTCCTGCATGCCATAACTCTGAAGTCGGCCCCGAGCACTCGCTCGCCGAATATCA
CAATGAGAGCGGGCTAAAAACTATACTGAGGAAAGGAGGTCGCACCATCGCCTTTGGGGGCTGCGTTTTC
TCCTACGTGGGGTGTCATAACAAATGTGCCTATTGGGTTCCCAGAGCCTCCGCTAACATTGGGTGCAATC
ATACGGGAGTGGTCGGGGAAGGCTCAGAAGGCTTGAACGATAACCTCCTTGAAATTCTGCAAAAGGAGAA
GGTGAATATCAATATCGTTGGCGACTTCAAGTTAAATGAGGAAATCGCGATTATTCTGGCAAGTTTTTCT
GCCTCAACTAGCGCCTTTGTAGAGACAGTGAAAGGACTCGATTATAAAGCTTTCAAACAGATAGTCGAGA
GTTGTGGTAACTTCAAGGTTACAAAGGGCAAGGCTAAAAAGGGTGCTTGGAACATTGGAGAGCAGAAGTC
AATCTTGAGTCCACTGTACGCGTTTGCATCTGAGGCCGCCCGTGTGGTCAGGAGCATATTCAGTCGAACC
CTAGAAACCGCACAGAATAGCGTGCGGGTATTACAGAAGGCGGCTATTACTATTCTCGACGGTATCTCGC
AGTATTCTCTGAGACTGATCGACGCCATGATGTTTACAAGCGATCTGGCAACGAATAACTTAGTGGTCAT
GGCGTACATAACCGGAGGGGTCGTGCAACTTACCTCCCAGTGGCTAACGAACATCTTTGGGACGGTTTAC
GAGAAGCTAAAACCTGTGCTGGACTGGCTCGAAGAGAAATTCAAAGAAGGCGTGGAATTTTTGCGTGACG
GGTGGGAGATCGTAAAGTTCATATCAACATGTGCTTGCGAAATCGTTGGCGGACAAATCGTAACTTGCGC
AAAAGAGATTAAAGAATCGGTGCAGACCTTCTTTAAACTTGTTAACAAATTCCTGGCTTTGTGTGCCGAT
TCTATTATCATCGGGGGAGCAAAGCTTAAAGCCCTAAATTTAGGCGAGACATTTGTGACGCACAGTAAGG
GCCTGTATAGAAAGTGCGTGAAGAGTCGCGAAGAAACCGGACTGCTCATGCCCTTAAAAGCGCCAAAAGA
AATAATTTTCCTGGAAGGGGAGACATTGCCCACTGAAGTGCTCACTGAGGAAGTAGTTCTGAAAACTGGG
GATCTGCAACCTTTAGAGCAGCCGACCTCCGAGGCCGTCGAGGCACCTCTCGTGGGAACCCCGGTCTGTA
TTAATGGGTTGATGCTGCTCGAGATTAAGGATACCGAAAAATACTGCGCACTAGCCCCCAACATGATGGT
GACTAACAACACATTTACCCTCAAGGGAGGGGAAAACCTTTACTTTCAGTCGTACCCCTATGACGTACCA
GATTATGCGTAAGGATCCGCAGGCCTCTGCTAGCTTGACTGACTGAGATACAGCGTACCTTCAGCTCACA
GACATGATAAGATACATTGATGAGTTTGGACAAACCACAACTAGAATGCAGTGAAAAAAATGCTTTATTT
GTGAAATTTGTGATGCTATTGCTTTATTTGTAACCATTATAAGCTGCAATAAACAAGTTAACAACAACAA
TTGCATTCATTTTATGTTTCAGGTTCAGGGGGAGGTGTGGGAGGTTTTTTAAAGCAAGTAAAACCTCTAC
AAATGTGGTATTGGCCCATCTCTATCGGTATCGTAGCATAACCCCTTGGGGCCTCTAAACGGGTCTTGAG
GGGTTTTTTGTGCCCCTCGGGCCGGATTGCTATCTACCGGCATTGGCGCAGAAAAAAATGCCTGATGCGA
CGCTGCGCGTCTTATACTCCCACATATGCCAGATTCAGCAACGGATACGGCTTCCCCAACTTGCCCACTT
CCATACGTGTCCTCCTTACCAGAAATTTATCCTTAAGGTCGTCAGCTATCCTGCAGGCGATCTCTCGATT
TCGATCAAGACATTCCTTTAATGGTCTTTTCTGGACACCACTAGGGGTCAGAAGTAGTTCATCAAACTTT
CTTCCCTCCCTAATCTCATTGGTTACCTTGGGCTATCGAAACTTAATTAACCAGTCAAGTCAGCTACTTG
GCGAGATCGACTTGTCTGGGTTTCGACTACGCTCAGAATTGCGTCAGTCAAGTTCGATCTGGTCCTTGCT
ATTGCACCCGTTCTCCGATTACGAGTTTCATTTAAATCATGTGAGCAAAAGGCCAGCAAAAGGCCAGGAA
CCGTAAAAAGGCCGCGTTGCTGGCGTTTTTCCATAGGCTCCGCCCCCCTGACGAGCATCACAAAAATCGA
CGCTCAAGTCAGAGGTGGCGAAACCCGACAGGACTATAAAGATACCAGGCGTTTCCCCCTGGAAGCTCCC
TCGTGCGCTCTCCTGTTCCGACCCTGCCGCTTACCGGATACCTGTCCGCCTTTCTCCCTTCGGGAAGCGT
GGCGCTTTCTCATAGCTCACGCTGTAGGTATCTCAGTTCGGTGTAGGTCGTTCGCTCCAAGCTGGGCTGT
GTGCACGAACCCCCCGTTCAGCCCGACCGCTGCGCCTTATCCGGTAACTATCGTCTTGAGTCCAACCCGG
TAAGACACGACTTATCGCCACTGGCAGCAGCCACTGGTAACAGGATTAGCAGAGCGAGGTATGTAGGCGG
TGCTACAGAGTTCTTGAAGTGGTGGCCTAACTACGGCTACACTAGAAGAACAGTATTTGGTATCTGCGCT
CTGCTGAAGCCAGTTACCTTCGGAAAAAGAGTTGGTAGCTCTTGATCCGGCAAACAAACCACCGCTGGTA
GCGGTGGTTTTTTTGTTTGCAAGCAGCAGATTACGCGCAGAAAAAAAGGATCTCAAGAAGATCCTTTGAT
CTTTTCTACGGGGTCTGACGCTCAGTGGAACGAAAACTCACGTTAAGGGATTTTGGTCATGAGATTATCA
AAAAGGATCTTCACCTAGATCCTTTTAAATTAAAAATGAAGTTTTAAATCAATCTAAAGTATATATGAGT
AAACTTGGTCTGACAGTTACCAATGCTTAATCAGTGAGGCACCTATCTCAGCGATCTGTCTATTTCGTTC
ATCCATAGTTGCATTTAAATTTCCGAACTCTCCAAGGCCCTCGTCGGAAAATCTTCAAACCTTTCGTCCG
ATCCATCTTGCAGGCTACCTCTCGAACGAACTATCGCAAGTCTCTTGGCCGGCCTTGCGCCTTGGCTATT
GCTTGGCAGCGCCTATCGCCAGGTATTACTCCAATCCCGAATATCCGAGATCGGGATCACCCGAGAGAAG
TTCAACCTACATCCTCAATCCCGATCTATCCGAGATCCGAGGAATATCGAAATCGGGGCGCGCCTGGCCT
CCGCGCCGGGTTTTGGCGCCTCCCGCGGGCGCCCCCCTCGTCACGGCGAGCGCTGCCACGTCAGACGAAG
GGCGCAGGAGCGTCCTGATCCTTCCGCCCGGACGCTCAGGACAGCGGCCCGCTGCTCATAAGACTCGGCC
TTAGAACCCCAGTATCAGCAGAAGGACATTTTAGGACGGGACTTGGGTGACTCTAGGGCACTGGTTTTCT
TTCCAGAGAGCGGAACAGGCGAGGAAAAGTAGTCCCTTCTCGGCGATTCTGCGGAGGGATCTCCGTGGGG
CGGTGAACGCCGATGATTATATAAGGACGCGCCGGGTGTGGCACAGCTAGTTCCGTCGCAGCCGGGATTT
GGGTCGCGGTTCTTGTTTGTGGATCGCTGTGATCGTCACTTGGTGAGTAGCGGGCTGCTGGGCTGGCCGG
GGCTTTCGTGGCCGCCGGGCCGCTCGGTGGGACGGAAGCGTGTGGAGAGACCGCCAAGGGCTGTAGTCTG
GGTCCGCGAGCAAGGTTGCCCTGAACTGGGGGTTGGGGGGAGCGCAGCAAAATGGCGGCTGTTCCCGAGT
CTTGAATGGAAGACGCTTGTGAGGCGGGCTGTGAGGTCGTTGAAACAAGGTGGGGGGCATGGTGGGCGGC
AAGAACCCAAGGTCTTGAGCCCTTCGCTAATGCGGGAAAGCTCTTATTCGGGTGAGATGGGCTGGGCACC
ATCTGGGGACCCTGACGTGAAGTTTGTCACTGACTGGAGAACTCGGTTTGTCGTCTGTTGCGGGGGCGGC
AGTTATGGCGGTGCCGTTGGGCAGTGCACCCGTACCTTTGGGAGCGCGCGCCCTCGTCGTGTCGTGACGT
CACCCGTTCTGTTGGCTTATAATGCAGGGTGGGGCCACCTGCCGGTAGGTGTGCGGTAGGCTTTTCTCCG
TCGCAGGACGCAGGGTTCGGGCCTAGGGTAGGCTCTCCTGAATCGACAGGCGCCGGACCTCTGGTGAGGG
GAGGGATAAGTGAGGCGTCAGTTTCTTTGGTCGGTTTTATGTACCTATCTTCTTAAGTAGCTGAAGCTCC
GGTTTTGAACTATGCGCTCGGGGTTGGCGAGTGTGTTTTGTGAAGTTTTTTAGGCACCTTTTGAAATGTA
ATCATTTGGGTCAATATGTAATTTTCAGTGTTAGACTTGTAAATTGTCCGCTAAATTCTGGCCGTTTTTG
GCTTTTTTGTTAGACAACATGGGTAAAAAGCCTGAACTCACCGCGACGTCTGTCGAGAAGTTTCTGATCG
AAAAGTTCGACAGCGTCTCCGACCTGATGCAGCTCTCGGAGGGCGAAGAATCTCGTGCTTTCAGCTTCGA
TGTAGGAGGGCGTGGATATGTCCTGCGGGTAAATAGCTGCGCCGATGGTTTCTACAAAGATCGTTATGTT
TATCGGCACTTTGCATCCGCCGCGCTCCCGATTCCGGAAGTGCTTGACATTGGGGAGTTCAGCGAGAGCC
TGACCTATTGCATCTCCCGCCGTGCACAGGGTGTCACGTTGCAAGACCTGCCTGAAACCGAACTGCCCGC
TGTTCTGCAGCCGGTCGCGGAGGCAATGGATGCCATCGCTGCCGCCGATCTTAGCCAGACGAGCGGGTTC
GGCCCATTCGGACCGCAAGGAATCGGTCAATACACTACATGGCGTGATTTCATATGCGCGATTGCTGATC
CCCATGTGTATCACTGGCAAACTGTGATGGACGACACCGTCAGTGCGTCCGTCGCGCAGGCTCTCGATGA
GCTGATGCTTTGGGCCGAGGACTGCCCCGAAGTCCGGCACCTCGTGCACGCGGATTTCGGCTCCAACAAT
GTCCTGACGGACAATGGCCGCATAACAGCGGTCATTGACTGGAGCGAGGCGATGTTCGGGGATTCCCAAT
ACGAGGTCGCCAACATCTTCTTCTGGAGGCCGTGGTTGGCTTGTATGGAGCAGCAGACGCGCTACTTCGA
GCGGAGGCATCCGGAGCTTGCAGGATCGCCCCGGCTCCGGGCGTATATGCTCCGCATTGGTCTTGACCAA
CTCTATCAGAGCTTGGTTGACGGCAATTTCGATGATGCAGCTTGGGCGCAGGGTCGATGCGACGCAATCG
TCCGATCCGGAGCCGGGACTGTCGGGCGTACACAAATCGCCCGCAGAAGCGCCGCCGTCTGGACCGATGG
CTGTGTAGAAGTACTCGCCGATAGTGGAAACCGACGCCCCAGCACTCGTCCGAGGGCAAAGGAATAAGCT
AGTATGTAAGCCTAGTCTTAGATAATAAAATCGCTATCCATCGAAGATGGATGTGTGTTGGTTTTTTGTG
TGTGTAACGCTAGGCGCGCCTGGTGTACCGAGAACGATCCTCTCAGTGCGAGTCTCGACGATCCATATCG
TTGCTTGGCAGTCAGCCAGTCGGAATCCAGCTTGGGACCCAGGAAGTCCAATCGTCAGATATTGTACTCA
AGCCTGGTCACGGCAGCGTACCGATCTGTTTAAACCTAGATATTGATAGTCTGATCGGTCAACGTATAAT
CGAGTCCTAGCTTTTGCAAACATCTATCAAGAGACAGGATCAGCAGGAGGCTTTCGCATGAGTATTCAAC
ATTTCCGTGTCGCCCTTATTCCCTTTTTTGCGGCATTTTGCCTTCCTGTTTTTGCTCACCCAGAAACGCT
GGTGAAAGTAAAAGATGCTGAAGATCAGTTGGGTGCGCGAGTGGGTTACATCGAACTGGATCTCAACAGC
GGTAAGATCCTTGAGAGTTTTCGCCCCGAAGAACGCTTTCCAATGATGAGCACTTTTAAAGTTCTGCTAT
GTGGCGCGGTATTATCCCGTATTGACGCCGGGCAAGAGCAACTCGGTCGCCGCATACACTATTCTCAGAA
TGACTTGGTTGAGTATTCACCAGTCACAGAAAAGCATCTTACGGATGGCATGACAGTAAGAGAATTATGC
AGTGCTGCCATAACCATGAGTGATAACACTGCGGCCAACTTACTTCTGACAACGATTGGAGGACCGAAGG
AGCTAACCGCTTTTTTGCACAACATGGGGGATCATGTAACTCGCCTTGATCGTTGGGAACCGGAGCTGAA
TGAAGCCATACCAAACGACGAGCGTGACACCACGATGCCTGTAGCAATGGCAACAACCTTGCGTAAACTA
TTAACTGGCGAACTACTTACTCTAGCTTCCCGGCAACAGTTGATAGACTGGATGGAGGCGGATAAAGTTG
CAGGACCACTTCTGCGCTCGGCCCTTCCGGCTGGCTGGTTTATTGCTGATAAATCTGGAGCCGGTGAGCG
TGGGTCTCGCGGTATCATTGCAGCACTGGGGCCAGATGGTAAGCCCTCCCGTATCGTAGTTATCTACACG
ACGGGGAGTCAGGCAACTATGGATGAACGAAATAGACAGATCGCTGAGATAGGTGCCTCACTGATTAAGC
ATTGGTAACCGATTCTAGGTGCATTGGCGCAGAAAAAAATGCCTGATGCGACGCTGCGCGTCTTATACTC
CCACATATGCCAGATTCAGCAACGGATACGGCTTCCCCAACTTGCCCACTTCCATACGTGTCCTCCTTAC
CAGAAATTTATCCTTAAGATCGTTTAAACTCGACTCTGGCTCTATCGAATCTCCGTCGTTTCGAGCTTAC
GCGAACAGCCGTGGCGCTCATTTGCTCGTCGGGCATCGAATCTCGTCAGCTATCGTCAGCTTACCTTTTT
GGCAGCGATCGCGGCTCCCGACATCTTGGACCATTAGCTCCACAGGTATCTTCTTCCCTCTAGTGGTCAT
AACAGCAGCTTCAGCTACCTCTCAATTCAAAAAACCCCTCAAGACCCGTTTAGAGGCCCCAAGGGGTTAT
GCTATCAATCGTTGCGTTACACACACAAAAAACCAACACACATCCATCTTCGATGGATAGCGATTTTATT
ATCTAACTGCTGATCGAGTGTAGCCAGATCTAGTAATCAATTACGGGGTCATTAGTTCATAGCCCATATA
TGGAGTTCCGCGTTACATAACTTACGGTAAATGGCCCGCCTGGCTGACCGCCCAACGACCCCCGCCCATT
GACGTCAATAATGACGTATGTTCCCATAGTAACGCCAATAGGGACTTTCCATTGACGTCAATGGGTGGAG
TATTTACGGTAAACTGCCCACTTGGCAGTACATCAAGTGTATCATATGCCAAGTACGCCCCCTATTGACG
TCAATGACGGTAAATGGCCCGCCTGGCATTATGCCCAGTACATGACCTTATGGGACTTTCCTACTTGGCA
GTACATCTACGTATTAGTCATCGCTATTACCATGCTGATGCGGTTTTGGCAGTACATCAATGGGCGTGGA
TAGCGGTTTGACTCACGGGGATTTCCAAGTCTCCACCCCATTGACGTCAATGGGAGTTTGTTTTGGCACC
AAAATCAACGGGACTTTCCAAAATGTCGTAACAACTCCGCCCCATTGACGCAAATGGGCGGTAGGCGTGT
ACGGTGGGAGGTCTATATAAGCAGAGCTGGTTTAGTGAACCGTCAGATCAGATCTTTGTCGATCCTACCA
TCCACTCGACACACCCGCCAGCGGCCGC
